>Addgene plasmid #214283 | pIRES-mCerulean-FRB-RhoA/N12-RhoA/13C(T19N)-FKBP-mVenus-CAAX | addgene full sequence | sequence record 422243 | Addgene NGS Result
CAGCAGGCAGAAGTATGCAAAGCATGCATCTCAATTAGTCAGCAACCAGGTGTGGAAAGTCCCCAGGCTC
CCCAGCAGGCAGAAGTATGCAAAGCATGCATCTCAATTAGTCAGCAACCATAGTCCCGCCCCTAACTCCG
CCCATCCCGCCCCTAACTCCGCCCAGTTCCGCCCATTCTCCGCCCCATGGCTGACTAATTTTTTTTATTT
ATGCAGAGGCCGAGGCCGCCTCGGCCTCTGAGCTATTCCAGAAGTAGTGAGGAGGCTTTTTTGGAGGCCT
AGGCTTTTGCAAAAAGCTTGATTCTTCTGACACAACAGTCTCGAACTTAAGGCTAGAGCCACCATGATTG
AACAAGATGGATTGCACGCAGGTTCTCCGGCCGCTTGGGTGGAGAGGCTATTCGGCTATGACTGGGCACA
ACAGACAATCGGCTGCTCTGATGCCGCCGTGTTCCGGCTGTCAGCGCAGGGGCGCCCGGTTCTTTTTGTC
AAGACCGACCTGTCCGGTGCCCTGAATGAACTGCAGGACGAGGCAGCGCGGCTATCGTGGCTGGCCACGA
CGGGCGTTCCTTGCGCAGCTGTGCTCGACGTTGTCACTGAAGCGGGAAGGGACTGGCTGCTATTGGGCGA
AGTGCCGGGGCAGGATCTCCTGTCATCTCACCTTGCTCCTGCCGAGAAAGTATCCATCATGGCTGATGCA
ATGCGGCGGCTGCATACGCTTGATCCGGCTACCTGCCCATTCGACCACCAAGCGAAACATCGCATCGAGC
GAGCACGTACTCGGATGGAAGCCGGTCTTGTCGATCAGGATGATCTGGACGAAGAGCATCAGGGGCTCGC
GCCAGCCGAACTGTTCGCCAGGCTCAAGGCGCGCATGCCCGACGGCGAGGATCTCGTCGTGACCCATGGC
GATGCCTGCTTGCCGAATATCATGGTGGAAAATGGCCGCTTTTCTGGATTCATCGACTGTGGCCGGCTGG
GTGTGGCGGACCGCTATCAGGACATAGCGTTGGCTACCCGTGATATTGCTGAAGAGCTTGGCGGCGAATG
GGCTGACCGCTTCCTCGTGCTTTACGGTATCGCCGCTCCCGATTCGCAGCGCATCGCCTTCTATCGCCTT
CTTGACGAGTTCTTCTGAGCGGGACTCTGGGGTTCGAAATGACCGACCAAGCGACGCCCAACCTGCCATC
ACGATGGCCGCAATAAAATATCTTTATTTTCATTACATCTGTGTGTTGGTTTTTTGTGTGAATCGATAGC
GATAAGGATCCGCGTATGGTGCACTCTCAGTACAATCTGCTCTGATGCCGCATAGTTAAGCCAGCCCCGA
CACCCGCCAACACCCGCTGACGCGCCCTGACGGGCTTGTCTGCTCCCGGCATCCGCTTACAGACAAGCTG
TGACCGTCTCCGGGAGCTGCATGTGTCAGAGGTTTTCACCGTCATCACCGAAACGCGCGAGACGAAAGGG
CCTCGTGATACGCCTATTTTTATAGGTTAATGTCATGATAATAATGGTTTCTTAGACGTCAGGTGGCACT
TTTCGGGGAAATGTGCGCGGAACCCCTATTTGTTTATTTTTCTAAATACATTCAAATATGTATCCGCTCA
TGAGACAATAACCCTGATAAATGCTTCAATAATATTGAAAAAGGAAGAGTATGAGTATTCAACATTTCCG
TGTCGCCCTTATTCCCTTTTTTGCGGCATTTTGCCTTCCTGTTTTTGCTCACCCAGAAACGCTGGTGAAA
GTAAAAGATGCTGAAGATCAGTTGGGTGCACGAGTGGGTTACATCGAACTGGATCTCAACAGCGGTAAGA
TCCTTGAGAGTTTTCGCCCCGAAGAACGTTTTCCAATGATGAGCACTTTTAAAGTTCTGCTATGTGGCGC
GGTATTATCCCGTATTGACGCCGGGCAAGAGCAACTCGGTCGCCGCATACACTATTCTCAGAATGACTTG
GTTGAGTACTCACCAGTCACAGAAAAGCATCTTACGGATGGCATGACAGTAAGAGAATTATGCAGTGCTG
CCATAACCATGAGTGATAACACTGCGGCCAACTTACTTCTGACAACGATCGGAGGACCGAAGGAGCTAAC
CGCTTTTTTGCACAACATGGGGGATCATGTAACTCGCCTTGATCGTTGGGAACCGGAGCTGAATGAAGCC
ATACCAAACGACGAGCGTGACACCACGATGCCTGTAGCAATGGCAACAACGTTGCGCAAACTATTAACTG
GCGAACTACTTACTCTAGCTTCCCGGCAACAATTAATAGACTGGATGGAGGCGGATAAAGTTGCAGGACC
ACTTCTGCGCTCGGCCCTTCCGGCTGGCTGGTTTATTGCTGATAAATCTGGAGCCGGTGAGCGTGGGTCT
CGCGGTATCATTGCAGCACTGGGGCCAGATGGTAAGCCCTCCCGTATCGTAGTTATCTACACGACGGGGA
GTCAGGCAACTATGGATGAACGAAATAGACAGATCGCTGAGATAGGTGCCTCACTGATTAAGCATTGGTA
ACTGTCAGACCAAGTTTACTCATATATACTTTAGATTGATTTAAAACTTCATTTTTAATTTAAAAGGATC
TAGGTGAAGATCCTTTTTGATAATCTCATGACCAAAATCCCTTAACGTGAGTTTTCGTTCCACTGAGCGT
CAGACCCCGTAGAAAAGATCAAAGGATCTTCTTGAGATCCTTTTTTTCTGCGCGTAATCTGCTGCTTGCA
AACAAAAAAACCACCGCTACCAGCGGTGGTTTGTTTGCCGGATCAAGAGCTACCAACTCTTTTTCCGAAG
GTAACTGGCTTCAGCAGAGCGCAGATACCAAATACTGTTCTTCTAGTGTAGCCGTAGTTAGGCCACCACT
TCAAGAACTCTGTAGCACCGCCTACATACCTCGCTCTGCTAATCCTGTTACCAGTGGCTGCTGCCAGTGG
CGATAAGTCGTGTCTTACCGGGTTGGACTCAAGACGATAGTTACCGGATAAGGCGCAGCGGTCGGGCTGA
ACGGGGGGTTCGTGCACACAGCCCAGCTTGGAGCGAACGACCTACACCGAACTGAGATACCTACAGCGTG
AGCTATGAGAAAGCGCCACGCTTCCCGAAGGGAGAAAGGCGGACAGGTATCCGGTAAGCGGCAGGGTCGG
AACAGGAGAGCGCACGAGGGAGCTTCCAGGGGGAAACGCCTGGTATCTTTATAGTCCTGTCGGGTTTCGC
CACCTCTGACTTGAGCGTCGATTTTTGTGATGCTCGTCAGGGGGGCGGAGCCTATGGAAAAACGCCAGCA
ACGCGGCCTTTTTACGGTTCCTGGCCTTTTGCTGGCCTTTTGCTCACATGGCTCGACAGATCTTCAATAT
TGGCCATTAGCCATATTATTCATTGGTTATATAGCATAAATCAATATTGGCTATTGGCCATTGCATACGT
TGTATCTATATCATAATATGTACATTTATATTGGCTCATGTCCAATATGACCGCCATGTTGGCATTGATT
ATTGACTAGTTATTAATAGTAATCAATTACGGGGTCATTAGTTCATAGCCCATATATGGAGTTCCGCGTT
ACATAACTTACGGTAAATGGCCCGCCTGGCTGACCGCCCAACGACCCCCGCCCATTGACGTCAATAATGA
CGTATGTTCCCATAGTAACGCCAATAGGGACTTTCCATTGACGTCAATGGGTGGAGTATTTACGGTAAAC
TGCCCACTTGGCAGTACATCAAGTGTATCATATGCCAAGTCCGCCCCCTATTGACGTCAATGACGGTAAA
TGGCCCGCCTGGCATTATGCCCAGTACATGACCTTACGGGACTTTCCTACTTGGCAGTACATCTACGTAT
TAGTCATCGCTATTACCATGGTGATGCGGTTTTGGCAGTACACCAATGGGCGTGGATAGCGGTTTGACTC
ACGGGGATTTCCAAGTCTCCACCCCATTGACGTCAATGGGAGTTTGTTTTGGCACCAAAATCAACGGGAC
TTTCCAAAATGTCGTAACAACTGCGATCGCCCGCCCCGTTGACGCAAATGGGCGGTAGGCGTGTACGGTG
GGAGGTCTATATAAGCAGAGCTCGTTTAGTGAACCGTCAGATCACTAGAAGCTTTATTGCGGTAGTTTAT
CACAGTTAAATTGCTAACGCAGTCAGTGCTTCTGACACAACAGTCTCGAACTTAAGCTGCAGTGACTCTC
TTAAGGTAGCCTTGCAGAAGTTGGTCGTGAGGCACTGGGCAGGTAAGTATCAAGGTTACAAGACAGGTTT
AAGGAGACCAATAGAAACTGGGCTTGTCGAGACAGAGAAGACTCTTGCGTTTCTGATAGGCACCTATTGG
TCTTACTGACATCCACTTTGCCTTTCTCTCCACAGGTGTCCACTCCCAGTTCAATTACAGCTCTTAAGGC
TAGAGTACTTAATACGACTCACTATAGGCTAGCATGGTGAGCAAGGGCGAGGAGCTGTTCACCGGGGTGG
TGCCCATCCTGGTCGAGCTGGACGGCGACGTAAACGGCCACAAGTTCAGCGTGTCCGGCGAGGGCGAGGG
CGATGCCACCTACGGCAAGCTGACCCTGAAGTTCATCTGCACCACCGGCAAGCTGCCCGTGCCCTGGCCC
ACCCTCGTGACCACCCTGACCTGGGGCGTGCAGTGCTTCGCCCGCTACCCCGACCACATGAAGCAGCACG
ACTTCTTCAAGTCCGCCATGCCCGAAGGCTACGTCCAGGAGCGCACCATCTTCTTCAAGGACGACGGCAA
CTACAAGACCCGCGCCGAGGTGAAGTTCGAGGGCGACACCCTGGTGAACCGCATCGAGCTGAAGGGCATC
GACTTCAAGGAGGACGGCAACATCCTGGGGCACAAGCTGGAGTACAACGCCATCAGCGACAACGTCTATA
TCACCGCCGACAAGCAGAAGAACGGCATCAAGGCCAACTTCAAGATCCGCCACAACATCGAGGACGGCAG
CGTGCAGCTCGCCGACCACTACCAGCAGAACACCCCCATCGGCGACGGCCCCGTGCTGCTGCCCGACAAC
CACTACCTGAGCACCCAGTCCAAGCTGAGCAAAGACCCCAACGAGAAGCGCGATCACATGGTCCTGCTGG
AGTTCGTGACCGCCGCCGGGATCACTCTCGGCATGGACGAGCTGTACAAGGGCGGTGGCTCATCTGGCGG
AGGT
[270 nt withheld, positions 5185-5454]
CAGATCTCGTACGCGTCCCGGGGCGGTGGCTCATCTGGCGGAGGTGAGCTCGCTGCCATCCGGAAGAAAC
TGGTGATTGTTGGTGATGGAGCCTAAGAATTCACGCGTCGAGCATGCATCTAGGGCGGCCAATTCCGCCC
CTCTCCCCCCCCCCCCTCTCCCTCCCCCCCCCCTAACGTTACTGGCCGAAGCCGCTTGGAATAAGGCCGG
TGTGCGTTTGTCTATATGTTATTTTCCACCATATTGCCGTCTTTTGGCAATGTGAGGGCCCGGAAACCTG
GCCCTGTCTTCTTGACGAGCATTCCTAGGGGTCTTTCCCCTCTCGCCAAAGGAATGCAAGGTCTGTTGAA
TGTCGTGAAGGAAGCAGTTCCTCTGGAAGCTTCTTGAAGACAAACAACGTCTGTAGCGACCCTTTGCAGG
CAGCGGAACCCCCCACCTGGCGACAGGTGCCTCTGCGGCCAAAAGCCACGTGTATAAGATACACCTGCAA
AGGCGGCACAACCCCAGTGCCACGTTGTGAGTTGGATAGTTGTGGAAAGAGTCAAATGGCTCTCCTCAAG
CGTATTCAACAAGGGGCTGAAGGATGCCCAGAAGGTACCCCATTGTATGGGATCTGATCTGGGGCCTCGG
TGCACATGCTTTACATGTGTTTAGTCGAGGTTAAAAAAACGTCTAGGCCCCCCGAACCACGGGGACGTGG
TTTTCCTTTGAAAAACACGATGATAAGCTTGCCACAACCCGGGATCCTCTAGAATGTGTGGAAAGAACTG
CTTGCTCATAGTCTTCAGCAAGGACCAGTTCCCAGAGGTGTATGTGCCCACAGTGTTTGAGAACTATGTG
GCAGATATCGAGGTGGATGGAAAGCAGGTAGAGTTGGCTTTGTGGGACACAGCTGGGCAGGAAGATTATG
ATCGCCTGAGGCCCCTCTCCTACCCAGATACCGATGTTATACTGATGTGTTTTTCCATCGACAGCCCTGA
TAGTTTAGAAAACATCCCAGAAAAGTGGACCCCAGAAGTCAAGCATTTCTGTCCCAACGTGCCCATCATC
CTGGTTGGGAATAAGAAGGATCTTCGGAATGATGAGCACACAAGGCGGGAGCTAGCCAAGATGAAGCAGG
AGCCGGTGAAACCTGAAGAAGGCAGAGATATGGCAAACAGGATTGGCGCTTTTGGGTACATGGAGTGTTC
AGCAAAGACCAAAGATGGAGTGAGAGAGGTTTTTGAAATGGCTACGAGAGCTGCTCTGCAAGCTGGGGAT
CCCAATTGGGAGCTCGTGTACACGGCGCGCCTGCAGGGAGGTGGCTCATCTGGCGGAGGTCAGATCTCGT
ACGCGTCCCGGGGCGGAGTGCAGGTGGAAACCATCTCCCCAGGAGACGGGCGCACCTTCCCCAAGCGCGG
CCAGACCTGCGTGGTGCACTACACCGGGATGCTTGAAGATGGAAAGAAATTTGATTCCTCCCGGGACAGA
AACAAGCCCTTTAAGTTTATGCTAGGCAAGCAGGAGGTGATCCGAGGCTGGGAAGAAGGGGTTGCCCAGA
TGAGTGTGGGTCAGAGAGCCAAACTGACTATATCTCCAGATTATGCCTATGGTGCCACTGGGCACCCAGG
CATCATCCCACCACATGCCACTCTCGTCTTCGATGTGGAGCTTCTAAAACTGGAAGGCGGTGGCTCATCT
GGCGGAGGTGTGAGCAAGGGCGAGGAGCTGTTCACCGGGGTGGTGCCCATCCTGGTCGAGCTGGACGGCG
ACGTAAACGGCCACAAGTTCAGCGTGTCCGGCGAGGGCGAGGGCGATGCCACCTACGGCAAGCTGACCCT
GAAGCTCATCTGCACCACCGGCAAGCTGCCCGTGCCCTGGCCCACCCTCGTGACCACCCTCGGCTACGGC
CTGCAGTGCTTCGCCCGCTACCCCGACCACATGAAGCAGCACGACTTCTTCAAGTCCGCCATGCCCGAAG
GCTACGTCCAGGAGCGCACCATCTTCTTCAAGGACGACGGCAACTACAAGACCCGCGCCGAGGTGAAGTT
CGAGGGCGACACCCTGGTGAACCGCATCGAGCTGAAGGGCATCGACTTCAAGGAGGACGGCAACATCCTG
GGGCACAAGCTGGAGTACAACTACAACAGCCACAACGTCTATATCACCGCCGACAAGCAGAAGAACGGCA
TCAAGGCCAACTTCAAGATCCGCCACAACATCGAGGACGGCGGCGTGCAGCTCGCCGACCACTACCAGCA
GAACACCCCCATCGGCGACGGCCCCGTGCTGCTGCCCGACAACCACTACCTGAGCTACCAGTCCAAGCTG
AGCAAAGACCCCAACGAGAAGCGCGATCACATGGTCCTGCTGGAGTTCGTGACCGCCGCCGGGATCACTC
TCGGCATGGACGAGCTGTACAAGAAAAAAAAGAAGAAAAAGAGCAAGACCAAATGCGTGATTATGTAAGC
GGCCGCTTCCCTTTAGTGAGGGTTAATGCTTCGAGCAGACATGATAAGATACATTGATGAGTTTGGACAA
ACCACAACTAGAATGCAGTGAAAAAAATGCTTTATTTGTGAAATTTGTGATGCTATTGCTTTATTTGTAA
CCATTATAAGCTGCAATAAACAAGTTAACAACAACAATTGCATTCATTTTATGTTTCAGGTTCAGGGGGA
GATGTGGGAGGTTTTTTAAAGCAAGTAAAACCTCTACAAATGTGGTAAAATCCGATAAGGATCGATCCGG
GCTGGCGTAATAGCGAAGAGGCCCGCACCGATCGCCCTTCCCAACAGTTGCGCAGCCTGAATGGCGAATG
G
[124 nt withheld, positions 8256-8379]
C
[91 nt withheld, positions 8381-8471]
A
[49 nt withheld, positions 8473-8521]
CCTTTGACGTTGGAGTCCACGTTCTTT
[37 nt withheld, positions 8549-8585]
ACCCTATCTCGGTCTATTCTTTTGATTTATAAGGGATTTTGCCGATTTCGGCCTATTGGTTAAAAAATGA
GCTGATTTAACAAAAATTTAACGCGAATTTTAACAAAATATTAACGCTTACAATTTCCTGATGCGGTATT
TTCTCCTTACGCATCTGTGCGGTATTTCACACCGCATACGCGGATCTGCGCAGCACCATGGCCTGAAATA
ACCTCTGAAAGAGGAACTTGGTTAGGTACCTTCTGAGGCGGAAAGAACCAGCTGTGGAATGTGTGTCAGT
TAGGGTGTGGAAAGTCCCCAGGCTCCC
Features (pLannotate 1.2.2; 25 found; start..end, strand, type, name):
    344..1135    +  CDS            neo: KKA2_KLEPN - Also known as kan, nptII. Experimental evidence at protein level: Swiss-Prot protein existence level 1. Resistance to kanamycin, neomycin, paromomycin, ribostamycin, butirosin and gentamicin B. From Klebsiella pneumoniae.
   1202..1250    +  polyA_signal   poly(A) signal: synthetic polyadenylation signal
   1270..1324    -  misc_feature   bom (fragment): basis of mobility region from pBR322
   1426..1461    -  CDS            rop (fragment): Rop protein, which maintains plasmids at low copy number; rop
   1556..1660    +  promoter       AmpR promoter: bla
   1661..2521    +  CDS            AmpR: β-lactamase; bla; confers resistance to ampicillin, carbenicillin, and related antibiotics
   2692..3280    +  rep_origin     ori: high-copy-number ColE1/pMB1/pBR322/pUC origin of replication
   3493..3870    +  enhancer       CMV enhancer: human cytomegalovirus immediate early enhancer
   3871..4082    +  promoter       CMV promoter: human cytomegalovirus (CMV) immediate early promoter
   4243..4375    +  intron         chimeric intron: chimera between introns from human β-globin and immunoglobulin heavy chain genes
   4420..4438    +  promoter       T7 promoter: promoter for bacteriophage T7 RNA polymerase
   4444..5160    +  CDS            mCerulean: mCerulean is a basic (constitutively fluorescent) cyan fluorescent protein published in 2005, derived from Aequorea victoria. It is reported to be a very rapidly-maturing monomer.
   5184..5451    +  CDS            FRB (fragment) (sequence partly withheld): FKBP-rapamycin binding domain of human FRAP
   5506..5548    +  CDS            RhoA (T19N) (fragment): dominant negative mutant of human Rho family small GTPase RhoA
   5718..6180    +  misc_feature   IRES: internal ribosome entry site (IRES) of the encephalomyocarditis virus (EMCV)
   6211..6708    +  CDS            RhoA (T19N) (fragment): dominant negative mutant of human Rho family small GTPase RhoA
   6799..7119    +  CDS            DmrB: F36V mutant of FK506-binding protein FKBP12 binds synthetic ligands that do not bind wild-type FKBP
   7144..7857    +  CDS            mVenus: mVenus is a basic (constitutively fluorescent) yellow fluorescent protein published in 2006, derived from Aequorea victoria. It is reported to be a rapidly-maturing monomer with moderate acid sensitivity.
   7914..7931    -  promoter       T3 promoter (fragment): promoter for bacteriophage T3 RNA polymerase
   7949..8070    -  polyA_signal   SV40 poly(A) signal: SV40 polyadenylation signal
   8093..8161    -  CDS            large T antigen (fragment): large T antigen from SV40 (simian virus 40)
   8185..8252    +  CDS            lacZα (fragment): LacZα fragment of β-galactosidase; lacZ fragment
   8256..8684    +  rep_origin     f1 ori (sequence partly withheld): f1 bacteriophage origin of replication; arrow indicates direction of (+) strand synthesis
   8712..8763    -  misc_feature   bom (fragment): basis of mobility region from pBR322
   8828..293     +  promoter       SV40 promoter (across the origin): SV40 enhancer and early promoter
