[The description below was written by a language model from this plasmid's Addgene catalogue record and pLannotate feature annotations shown in this document.]
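Description:
pIRES-mCerulean-FRB-RhoA/N12-RhoA/13C(T19N)-FKBP-mVenus-CAAX is a bicistronic mammalian expression plasmid built on the pIRES backbone. It is designed to co-express two complementary fragments of human RhoA from one transcript. It is propagated in bacteria through a high-copy ColE1/pUC-type origin with ampicillin resistance (AmpR). An SV40 early promoter drives a neomycin phosphotransferase cassette with a synthetic poly(A) signal, allowing G418 selection of transfected cells. An f1 origin and short T7 and T3 promoter elements flanking the expression region are also annotated.

A CMV enhancer/promoter followed by a chimeric β-globin/immunoglobulin intron drives the payload, and an SV40 poly(A) signal terminates it. The first cistron encodes mCerulean fused to the FRB rapamycin-binding domain and a short N-terminal RhoA piece (N12). An EMCV IRES then directs cap-independent translation of the second cistron. This encodes the remaining RhoA portion (13C) carrying the T19N substitution, fused to an FKBP domain, mVenus and, according to the name, a C-terminal CAAX motif of the kind that typically directs membrane attachment by prenylation; the CAAX motif is not separately annotated. The annotation tool matches the FKBP domain to the F36V variant (DmrB), although the catalogue entry simply calls it FKBP.

FRB and FKBP form a chemically induced dimerization pair, so a dimerizer such as rapamycin would be expected to bring the two fragments together and reassemble the split GTPase. The cyan and yellow fluorescent proteins let each half be tracked. T19N is annotated as a dominant-negative RhoA mutation, which suggests use as an inactive comparison in the split-GTPase system, though the record does not state this explicitly.
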