Addgene plasmid #214283: pIRES-mCerulean-FRB-RhoA/N12-RhoA/13C(T19N)-FKBP-mVenus-CAAX
Purpose: Express split-RhoA fragments that are fused with CIDs and FPs
Depositing lab: Cliff Stains. Depositing organization: University of Virginia. Publication: Standardized Parts for Activation of Small GTPase Signaling in Living Cells. He Y, Faulkner BM, Roberti MA, Bassford DK, Stains C. Angew Chem Int Ed Engl. 2024 Jul 26:e202403499. doi: 10.1002/anie.202403499. PubMed 39058298.
Backbone
  Vector backbone: pIRES
  Backbone manufacturer: Takara Bio
  Backbone size w/o insert (bp): 6105
  Vector type: Mammalian Expression
  Selectable markers: Neomycin (select with G418)
Growth in bacteria
  Bacterial resistance: Ampicillin, 100 μg/mL
  Growth temperature: 37°C
  Growth strain: NEB Stable
  Copy number: High Copy
Gene/Insert 1
  Gene/Insert name: Split-RhoA fragments fused with CIDs and FPs (alt name: mCerulean-FRB-RhoA/N12)
  Species: H. sapiens (human)
  Insert size (bp): 1104
  Entrez Gene: RHOA (a.k.a. ARH12, ARHA, EDFAOB, RHO12, RHOH12)
  Promoter: CMV
  Tag / fusion protein: mCerulean (N terminal on insert 1) (N terminal on insert)
  Cloning method: Restriction Enzyme; 5′ cloning site NheI (not destroyed); 3′ cloning site EcoRI (not destroyed)
  Sequencing primers: 5′ n/a
Gene/Insert 2
  Gene/Insert name: Split-RhoA fragments fused with CIDs and FPs (alt name: RhoA/13C(T19N)-FKBP-mVenus-CAAX)
  Species: H. sapiens (human)
  Insert size (bp): 1692
  Mutation: RhoA-T19N
  Entrez Gene: RHOA (a.k.a. ARH12, ARHA, EDFAOB, RHO12, RHOH12)
  Promoter: CMV
  Tag / fusion protein: mVenus (on insert 2) (C terminal on insert)
  Cloning method: Restriction Enzyme; 5′ cloning site XbaI (not destroyed); 3′ cloning site NotI (not destroyed)
  Sequencing primers: 5′ n/a
Terms and licenses: Academic/Nonprofit Terms; Industry Terms: Not Available to Industry
Depositor comments: The plasmid will express two separate inserts, which include split-GTPase fragments that are fused with different CIDs and FPs
How to cite: pIRES-mCerulean-FRB-RhoA/N12-RhoA/13C(T19N)-FKBP-mVenus-CAAX was a gift from Cliff Stains (Addgene plasmid # 214283 ; http://n2t.net/addgene:214283 ; RRID:Addgene_214283)
